Addgene plasmid #25900: pNANOG-Luc
Depositing lab: Ren-he Xu. Depositing organization: University of Connecticut Health Center. Publication: NANOG is a direct target of TGFbeta/activin-mediated SMAD signaling in human ESCs. Xu RH, Sampsell-Barron TL, Gu F, Root S, Peck RM, Pan G, Yu J, Antosiewicz-Bourget J, Tian S, Stewart R, Thomson JA. Cell Stem Cell. 2008 Aug 7. 3(2):196-206. 10.1016/j.stem.2008.07.001 PubMed 18682241.
Backbone
  Vector backbone: pGL4.10
  Backbone manufacturer: Promega
  Backbone size w/o insert (bp): 4242
  Vector type: Mammalian Expression
Growth in bacteria
  Bacterial resistance: Ampicillin, 100 μg/mL
  Growth temperature: 37°C
  Growth strain: DH5alpha
  Copy number: Unknown
Gene/Insert
  Gene/Insert name: NANOG promoter
  Species: H. sapiens (human)
  Insert size (bp): 404
  Mutation: None
  GenBank ID: NT_086792
  Entrez Gene: NANOG
  Tag / fusion protein: Luciferase (C terminal on backbone)
  Cloning method: Restriction Enzyme; 5′ cloning site Xho I (not destroyed); 3′ cloning site Bgl II (not destroyed)
  Sequencing primers: 5′ RVprimer3; 3′ Ref to Promega
Terms and licenses: Academic/Nonprofit Terms; Industry Terms: Not Available to Industry
How to cite: pNANOG-Luc was a gift from Ren-he Xu (Addgene plasmid # 25900 ; http://n2t.net/addgene:25900 ; RRID:Addgene_25900)
