[The description below was written by a language model from this plasmid's Addgene catalogue record.]
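Description:
pNANOG-Luc is a mammalian promoter-reporter plasmid built on the Promega pGL4.10 backbone (4242 bp without insert), a promoterless firefly luciferase vector designed so that reporter output depends on whatever regulatory sequence is cloned upstream of the luciferase gene. It is propagated in E. coli under ampicillin selection. The record gives no feature table, lists the copy number as unknown, and does not mention any mammalian selection marker, so the plasmid is best regarded as a tool for transient transfection.

The insert is a 404 bp, unmutated fragment of the human NANOG promoter, placed between the XhoI and BglII sites of the multiple cloning region, both of which remain intact and can be used to excise or replace the fragment. Although the catalogue lists luciferase as a C-terminal "tag" on the backbone, the insert is a promoter rather than a coding sequence, so this is a transcriptional reporter and not a protein fusion: the NANOG promoter fragment drives expression of the downstream luciferase gene, and luminescence serves as a readout of promoter activity. The exact coordinates of the fragment relative to the NANOG transcription start site are not stated in the record.

The associated publication concerns NANOG as a direct target of TGFbeta/activin-mediated SMAD signalling in human embryonic stem cells. This indicates the construct's use in measuring how the proximal NANOG promoter responds to these pathways and to pluripotency-associated regulators in transfected cells, typically alongside a co-transfected normalisation reporter.
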