>Addgene plasmid #25900 | pNANOG-Luc | addgene partial sequence | sequence record 137242 | RVprimer3 5'-CTAGCAAAATAGGCTGTCCC-3'
GGCCGGTACCTGAGCTCGCTAGCCTCGAGGCTGGTTTCAAACTCCTGACTTCAGGTGATCCGCCTGCCAC
GGCCTCCCAATTTACTGGGATTACAGGGGTGGGCCACCGCGCCCGGCCTTTTTCTTAATTTTTAAAAATA
TTAAAGTTTTATCCCATTCCTGTTGAACCATATTCCTGATTTAAAAGTTGGAAACGTGGTGAACCTAGAA
GTATTTGTTGCTGGGTTTGTCTTCAGGTTCTGTTGCTCGGTTTTCTAGTTCCCCACCTAGTCTGGGTTAC
TCTGCAGCTACTTTTGCATTACAATGGCCTTGGTGAGACTGGTAGACGGGATTAACTGAGAATTCACAAG
GGTGGGTCAGTAGGGGGTGTGCCCGCCAGGAGGGGTGGGTCTAAGGTGATAGAGCCTTCATTATAAATCT
AGAGACTCCAGGAAGATCTGGCCTCGGCGGCCAAGCTTGGCAATCCGGTACTGTTGGTAAAGCCACCATG
GAAGATGCCAAAAACATTAAGAAGGGCCCAGCGCCATTCTACCCACTCGAAGACGGGACCGCCGGCGAGC
AGCTGCACAAAGCCATGAAGCGCTACGCCCTGGTGCCCGGCACCATCGCCTTTACCGACGCACATATCGA
GGTGGACATTACCTACGCCGAGTACTTCGAGATGAGCGTTCGGCTGGCAGAAGCTATGAAGCGCTATGGG
CTGAATACAAACCATCGGATCGTGGTGTGCAGCGAGAATAGCTTGCAGTTCTTCATGCCCGTGTTGGGTG
CCCTGTTCATCGGTGTGGCTGTGGCCCCAGCTAACGACATCTACAACGAGCGCGAGCTGCTGAACAGCAT
GGGCATCAGCCAGCCCACCGTCGTATTCGTGAGCAAGAAAGGGCTGCAAAAGATCCTCAACGTGCAAAAG
AAGCTACCGATCATACAAAAGATCATCATCATGGATAGCAAGACCGACTACCAGGGCTTCCAAAGCATGT
ACACCTTCGTGACTTCCCATTTGCCACCCGGCTTCA
