LOCUS       Exported 4639 bp ds-DNA circular SYN 12-MAY-2021
DEFINITION  synthetic circular DNA
ACCESSION   .
VERSION     .
KEYWORDS    pNANOG-Luc
SOURCE      synthetic DNA construct
  ORGANISM  synthetic DNA construct
REFERENCE   1 (bases 1 to 4639)
  AUTHORS   Xu RH, Sampsell-Barron TL, Gu F, Root S, Peck RM, Pan G, Yu J,
            Antosiewicz-Bourget J, Tian S, Stewart R, Thomson JA
  TITLE     NANOG is a direct target of TGFbeta/activin-mediated SMAD signaling
            in human ESCs.
  JOURNAL   Cell Stem Cell. 2008 Aug 7. 3(2):196-206.
  PUBMED    18682241
REFERENCE   2 (bases 1 to 4639)
  AUTHORS   .
  TITLE     Direct Submission
  JOURNAL   Exported May 12, 2021 from SnapGene Server 1.1.58
            http://www.snapgene.com
FEATURES             Location/Qualifiers
     source          1..4639
                     /organism="synthetic DNA construct"
                     /mol_type="other DNA"
     primer_bind     complement(63..80)
                     /label=L4440
                     /note="L4440 vector, forward primer"
     rep_origin      complement(234..822)
                     /direction=LEFT
                     /label=ori
                     /note="high-copy-number ColE1/pMB1/pBR322/pUC origin of
                     replication"
     primer_bind     complement(314..333)
                     /label=pBR322ori-F
                     /note="pBR322 origin, forward primer"
     CDS             complement(1022..1882)
                     /codon_start=1
                     /product="beta-lactamase"
                     /label=AmpR
                     /note="confers resistance to ampicillin, carbenicillin, and
                     related antibiotics"
                     /translation="MSIQHFRVALIPFFAAFCLPVFAHPETLVKVKDAEDQLGARVGYI
                     ELDLNSGKILESFRPEERFPMMSTFKVLLCGAVLSRIDAGQEQLGRRIHYSQNDLVEYS
                     PVTEKHLTDGMTVRELCSAAITMSDNTAANLLLTTIGGPKELTAFLHNMGDHVTRLDRW
                     EPELNEAIPNDERDTTMPVAMATTLRKLLTGELLTLASRQQLIDWMEADKVAGPLLRSA
                     LPAGWFIADKSGAGERGSRGIIAALGPDGKPSRIVVIYTTGSQATMDERNRQIAEIGAS
                     LIKHW"
     polyA_signal    1987..2035
                     /note="synthetic polyadenylation signal"
     misc_feature    2049..2140
                     /label=pause site
                     /note="RNA polymerase II transcriptional pause signal from
                     the human alpha-2 globin gene"
     primer_bind     2089..2108
                     /label=RVprimer3
                     /note="pGL3 vector, forward primer"
     regulatory      2631..2640
                     /regulatory_class="other"
                     /note="vertebrate consensus sequence for strong initiation
                     of translation (Kozak, 1987)"
     CDS             2637..4289
                     /codon_start=1
                     /product="firefly luciferase"
                     /label=luciferase
                     /note="synthetic luc2 version of the luciferase gene"
                     /translation="MEDAKNIKKGPAPFYPLEDGTAGEQLHKAMKRYALVPGTIAFTDA
                     HIEVDITYAEYFEMSVRLAEAMKRYGLNTNHRIVVCSENSLQFFMPVLGALFIGVAVAP
                     ANDIYNERELLNSMGISQPTVVFVSKKGLQKILNVQKKLPIIQKIIIMDSKTDYQGFQS
                     MYTFVTSHLPPGFNEYDFVPESFDRDKTIALIMNSSGSTGLPKGVALPHRTACVRFSHA
                     RDPIFGNQIIPDTAILSVVPFHHGFGMFTTLGYLICGFRVVLMYRFEEELFLRSLQDYK
                     IQSALLVPTLFSFFAKSTLIDKYDLSNLHEIASGGAPLSKEVGEAVAKRFHLPGIRQGY
                     GLTETTSAILITPEGDDKPGAVGKVVPFFEAKVVDLDTGKTLGVNQRGELCVRGPMIMS
                     GYVNNPEATNALIDKDGWLHSGDIAYWDEDEHFFIVDRLKSLIKYKGYQVAPAELESIL
                     LQHPNIFDAGVAGLPDDDAGELPAAVVVLEHGKTMTEKEIVDYVASQVTTAKKLRGGVV
                     FVDEVPKGLTGKLDARKIREILIKAKKGGKIAV"
     polyA_signal    4333..4454
                     /label=SV40 poly(A) signal
                     /note="SV40 polyadenylation signal"
     primer_bind     complement(4344..4363)
                     /label=EBV-rev
                     /note="SV40 polyA terminator, reverse primer"
     primer_bind     4398..4417
                     /label=SV40pA-R
                     /note="SV40 polyA, reverse primer"
ORIGIN
        1 ttatgactgt cttctttatc atgcaactcg taggacaggt gccggcagcg ctcttccgct
       61 tcctcgctca ctgactcgct gcgctcggtc gttcggctgc ggcgagcggt atcagctcac
      121 tcaaaggcgg taatacggtt atccacagaa tcaggggata acgcaggaaa gaacatgtga
      181 gcaaaaggcc agcaaaaggc caggaaccgt aaaaaggccg cgttgctggc gtttttccat
      241 aggctccgcc cccctgacga gcatcacaaa aatcgacgct caagtcagag gtggcgaaac
      301 ccgacaggac tataaagata ccaggcgttt ccccctggaa gctccctcgt gcgctctcct
      361 gttccgaccc tgccgcttac cggatacctg tccgcctttc tcccttcggg aagcgtggcg
      421 ctttctcata gctcacgctg taggtatctc agttcggtgt aggtcgttcg ctccaagctg
      481 ggctgtgtgc acgaaccccc cgttcagccc gaccgctgcg ccttatccgg taactatcgt
      541 cttgagtcca acccggtaag acacgactta tcgccactgg cagcagccac tggtaacagg
      601 attagcagag cgaggtatgt aggcggtgct acagagttct tgaagtggtg gcctaactac
      661 ggctacacta gaagaacagt atttggtatc tgcgctctgc tgaagccagt taccttcgga
      721 aaaagagttg gtagctcttg atccggcaaa caaaccaccg ctggtagcgg tggttttttt
      781 gtttgcaagc agcagattac gcgcagaaaa aaaggatctc aagaagatcc tttgatcttt
      841 tctacggggt ctgacgctca gtggaacgaa aactcacgtt aagggatttt ggtcatgaga
      901 ttatcaaaaa ggatcttcac ctagatcctt ttaaattaaa aatgaagttt taaatcaatc
      961 taaagtatat atgagtaaac ttggtctgac agcggccgca aatgctaaac cactgcagtg
     1021 gttaccagtg cttgatcagt gaggcaccga tctcagcgat ctgcctattt cgttcgtcca
     1081 tagtggcctg actccccgtc gtgtagatca ctacgattcg tgagggctta ccatcaggcc
     1141 ccagcgcagc aatgatgccg cgagagccgc gttcaccggc ccccgatttg tcagcaatga
     1201 accagccagc agggagggcc gagcgaagaa gtggtcctgc tactttgtcc gcctccatcc
     1261 agtctatgag ctgctgtcgt gatgctagag taagaagttc gccagtgagt agtttccgaa
     1321 gagttgtggc cattgctact ggcatcgtgg tatcacgctc gtcgttcggt atggcttcgt
     1381 tcaactctgg ttcccagcgg tcaagccggg tcacatgatc acccatatta tgaagaaatg
     1441 cagtcagctc cttagggcct ccgatcgttg tcagaagtaa gttggccgcg gtgttgtcgc
     1501 tcatggtaat ggcagcacta cacaattctc ttaccgtcat gccatccgta agatgctttt
     1561 ccgtgaccgg cgagtactca accaagtcgt tttgtgagta gtgtatacgg cgaccaagct
     1621 gctcttgccc ggcgtctata cgggacaaca ccgcgccaca tagcagtact ttgaaagtgc
     1681 tcatcatcgg gaatcgttct tcggggcgga aagactcaag gatcttgccg ctattgagat
     1741 ccagttcgat atagcccact cttgcaccca gttgatcttc agcatctttt actttcacca
     1801 gcgtttcggg gtgtgcaaaa acaggcaagc aaaatgccgc aaagaaggga atgagtgcga
     1861 cacgaaaatg ttggatgctc atactcgtcc tttttcaata ttattgaagc atttatcagg
     1921 gttactagta cgtctctcaa ggataagtaa gtaatattaa ggtacgggag gtattggaca
     1981 ggccgcaata aaatatcttt attttcatta catctgtgtg ttggtttttt gtgtgaatcg
     2041 atagtactaa catacgctct ccatcaaaac aaaacgaaac aaaacaaact agcaaaatag
     2101 gctgtcccca gtgcaagtgc aggtgccaga acatttctct ggcctaactg gccggtacct
     2161 gagctcgcta gcctcgaggc tggtttcaaa ctcctgactt caggtgatcc gcctgccacg
     2221 gcctcccaat ttactgggat tacaggggtg ggccaccgcg cccggccttt ttcttaattt
     2281 ttaaaaatat taaagtttta tcccattcct gttgaaccat attcctgatt taaaagttgg
     2341 aaacgtggtg aacctagaag tatttgttgc tgggtttgtc ttcaggttct gttgctcggt
     2401 tttctagttc cccacctagt ctgggttact ctgcagctac ttttgcatta caatggcctt
     2461 ggtgagactg gtagacggga ttaactgaga attcacaagg gtgggtcagt agggggtgtg
     2521 cccgccagga ggggtgggtc taaggtgata gagccttcat tataaatcta gagactccag
     2581 gaagatctgg cctcggcggc caagcttggc aatccggtac tgttggtaaa gccaccatgg
     2641 aagatgccaa aaacattaag aagggcccag cgccattcta cccactcgaa gacgggaccg
     2701 ccggcgagca gctgcacaaa gccatgaagc gctacgccct ggtgcccggc accatcgcct
     2761 ttaccgacgc acatatcgag gtggacatta cctacgccga gtacttcgag atgagcgttc
     2821 ggctggcaga agctatgaag cgctatgggc tgaatacaaa ccatcggatc gtggtgtgca
     2881 gcgagaatag cttgcagttc ttcatgcccg tgttgggtgc cctgttcatc ggtgtggctg
     2941 tggccccagc taacgacatc tacaacgagc gcgagctgct gaacagcatg ggcatcagcc
     3001 agcccaccgt cgtattcgtg agcaagaaag ggctgcaaaa gatcctcaac gtgcaaaaga
     3061 agctaccgat catacaaaag atcatcatca tggatagcaa gaccgactac cagggcttcc
     3121 aaagcatgta caccttcgtg acttcccatt tgccacccgg cttcaacgag tacgacttcg
     3181 tgcccgagag cttcgaccgg gacaaaacca tcgccctgat catgaacagt agtggcagta
     3241 ccggattgcc caagggcgta gccctaccgc accgcaccgc ttgtgtccga ttcagtcatg
     3301 cccgcgaccc catcttcggc aaccagatca tccccgacac cgctatcctc agcgtggtgc
     3361 catttcacca cggcttcggc atgttcacca cgctgggcta cttgatctgc ggctttcggg
     3421 tcgtgctcat gtaccgcttc gaggaggagc tattcttgcg cagcttgcaa gactataaga
     3481 ttcaatctgc cctgctggtg cccacactat ttagcttctt cgctaagagc actctcatcg
     3541 acaagtacga cctaagcaac ttgcacgaga tcgccagcgg cggggcgccg ctcagcaagg
     3601 aggtaggtga ggccgtggcc aaacgcttcc acctaccagg catccgccag ggctacggcc
     3661 tgacagaaac aaccagcgcc attctgatca cccccgaagg ggacgacaag cctggcgcag
     3721 taggcaaggt ggtgcccttc ttcgaggcta aggtggtgga cttggacacc ggtaagacac
     3781 tgggtgtgaa ccagcgcggc gagctgtgcg tccgtggccc catgatcatg agcggctacg
     3841 ttaacaaccc cgaggctaca aacgctctca tcgacaagga cggctggctg cacagcggcg
     3901 acatcgccta ctgggacgag gacgagcact tcttcatcgt ggaccggctg aagagcctga
     3961 tcaaatacaa gggctaccag gtagccccag ccgaactgga gagcatcctg ctgcaacacc
     4021 ccaacatctt cgacgccggg gtcgccggcc tgcccgacga cgatgccggc gagctgcccg
     4081 ccgcagtcgt cgtgctggaa cacggtaaaa ccatgaccga gaaggagatc gtggactatg
     4141 tggccagcca ggttacaacc gccaagaagc tgcgcggtgg tgttgtgttc gtggacgagg
     4201 tgcctaaagg actgaccggc aagttggacg cccgcaagat ccgcgagatt ctcattaagg
     4261 ccaagaaggg cggcaagatc gccgtgtaat aattctagag tcggggcggc cggccgcttc
     4321 gagcagacat gataagatac attgatgagt ttggacaaac cacaactaga atgcagtgaa
     4381 aaaaatgctt tatttgtgaa atttgtgatg ctattgcttt atttgtaacc attataagct
     4441 gcaataaaca agttaacaac aacaattgca ttcattttat gtttcaggtt cagggggagg
     4501 tgtgggaggt tttttaaagc aagtaaaacc tctacaaatg tggtaaaatc gataaggatc
     4561 cgtcgaccga tgcccttgag agccttcaac ccagtcagct ccttccggtg ggcgcggggc
     4621 atgactatcg tcgccgcac
//
